>Addgene plasmid #1544 | L3515 | depositor full sequence | sequence record 154 | Author sequence
AAGCTTGGGCTGCAGGTCGGCTATAATAAGTTCTTGAATAAAATAATTTTCCCGACAAAACATGAGTATT
TCTTTCGAAAATAAAAGTGCAGGCTAATTAGAGATTATTCTGTAATTAACTGCATAATTTGTCACGTGCC
ATAGTTTTACATTCCACTACGTCATAGTTCTTAAAATACTAATCTCCTGAAAATAGAAGTAGGTGAAGAA
AGTTTAATTATCAGTTCTAAAATGACAATTGATCTTTGGAATATGTTCTGAAACTACCGATCATTGAACA
GATGCTATTTGAATGATATAGAATTGTATATTTGCAATTTCTGAAACGCGTTCTTAAAGGCACACAGATT
AATTCAAAAGGGTCTGGCCGCAAAAAGGTTTATGGTGGCCGATTTTGAGTTTTGTGTGTGATTGCTTTTT
CACAATCAGTGTTTTCAGGATTATGTGATGAACTAGATCTTCAAGTTTCGTTACATTTCATATGTTTTCG
GAACTCACGAAGTACATATTGGGTATTGTGCTCAAAAAATTCAGCAATCAGCTTCGCTCCGCTGACTTTA
GAACCCAAAAAAATAGTATGGCCAAACTGACTGTGTTACGATCATTTCAATTTTTCAATACATATTTAAG
ATTTCTAAGAGTAAGAAGGTCAAAAACTGTTCTGGAATACATATATATTTTTCAGGTTACAATTAGTCAA
AAAGTGCACTGAAATATACGTTTTAATTTCACGAATAACCCAATTAGTTCAATGTATTTTTGGTCAACCA
ACGTTAAAGTTTGGCTTCCAACCAATTATCATTTCTGATCAACCACAATGTTTTTTCTTTATCTGCAAGT
TAATTTTTTATTTTTATCCAGATGTTTGGCATATTTTTCAATTCTTCACTAGCGCCCACTTCTTGCACTT
CCGGCGCCCTGAATCTAATGCATCTGTTGCAAGAATTGAAAGACCAATCAACACATTGTTTTCTTCACGA
GATACTGAAGAAAATGAATAAAAACAGAGAAAAAGAGCCATGTGATTAGTGACAACTGTTGCTAACAGAT
ACCATAGCTTGGACTTGGTACGTGATGGCAACGTATGGGTCAACAAAAATGATTGCAGAGGGGGTGCAAA
ACAGTCAAGTCGAGAAAATATGAAAAACAGAAAACAAAGAACAGAAAAATGGGTTTGAGAGTCAGTATAA
TTTATAAAAGAAAAATTGTACATAGAAATTAACCATTTTTGTAGAAGAAGTTATTTTTCAAGCATCGTTA
AAAATTATTCAAAGCACCTTATTTCATATTTAATTTTAAACATGGTTAAATGAACAACACGGTGCGCAAT
CAGGAAAACTTGAAATCTGAAACTGTTGTTGTGATCTTCTTCGCAACTGTTCAGATAGCACTAGTGTAAT
GTTAAGAGTGCGCGAATATAATGGAATATAATGGATCACACCTCCTGCCATCAGGTAAACGTCTCTGTTA
TCACATATTTCCAACTATTAAATTTTTACCTTTTACAGTTTTACATTTTTTTGAAAAAAGTAACTTTTTG
TCTTCAAAATCCCTGACGAAAATATCAAATATTTTAATCGAGACTGCAGAGGAACCGATTGATGATTTGG
AAAATCCAGCTTTACCTGTGTAAGAACTGAAAAGTTTCATAACCCTAGGGTATTCCCAGTTACATTCCCC
ACTGGCTAACAATAGCACCCAGTTTTTCATCACCTTTCTTCAAATTTCTCGGCGATTTGTTAAAAACAAA
ATTTGTGTCCCTTCTCTGATATCTCTATGTCTCTAAACACAAGTTCATCGGAAAACGAAGGAGGGTAGGT
GTTGGTTGGGCTCCCGAAGTGAAAATAGAAGAGCAAGAATAGAATATTAGAGAGAGAGTGCAGAGAGGGC
GGGATAGCTCCCGGGATTCCGTTTTCTTCTTCTTTATCTTCAACGATGATGTGTGTGCGTGTTGTATAGA
TTCTGTTGCTCCCCCACAACTCGCTCCGAAGGCTCAATACAATTCAATTGATATTGGAGGAGAGCCTACC
GGAGTGGGAGGATAAGAAGAAACATAAGAAGAAGAAGAAGAAGAAGCATGCTTCTGGTTTTTGATGCTAT
GAAAACGGCACAAAAAGATGATTGAGGTCCCTTTTCAATACCTTCTCTCATCTTTCAAATCCCATTGAAA
CCTAAAACTTCTCACCACGCTTTACCATTGTTCTCCAAAAACTTATAGCAATGTCTATAACTTTTTTATC
TCTGAAAAGCAGTGTTCCATTTTTCTTTTTCCTATTTTATTTCAATTGTTTCTCACATTTCGTTTGGATT
CTTTGCTTGTCAACCAGCTTCTTCTTCCACTTTTACCGTCTAATTTTCAGGGCAGGGAGCCATCAAACCC
ACGACCACTAGATCCATCTAGAGGATCCCCGGGATTGGCCAAAGGACCCAAAGGTATGTTTCGAATGATA
CTAACATAACATAGAACATTTTCAGGAGGACCCTTGGAGGGTACCGGTAGAAAAAATGAGTAAAGGAGAA
GAACTTTTCACTGGAGTTGTCCCAATTCTTGTTGAATTAGATGGTGATGTTAATGGGCACAAATTTTCTG
TCAGTGGAGAGGGTGAAGGTGATGCAACATACGGAAAACTTACCCTTAAATTTATTTGCACTACTGGAAA
ACTACCTGTTCCATGGGTAAGTTTAAACATATATATACTAACTAACCCTGATTATTTAAATTTTCAGCCA
ACACTTGTCACTACTCTCACTTATGGTGTTCAATGCTTCTCGAGATACCCAGATCATATGAAACAGCATG
ACTTTTTCAAGAGTGCCATGCCCGAAGGTTATGTACAGGAAAGAACTATATTTTTCAAAGATGACGGGAA
CTACAAGACACGTAAGTTTAAACAGTTCGGTACTAACTAACCATACATATTTAAATTTTCAGGTGCTGAA
GTCAAGTTTGAAGGTGATACCCTTGTTAATAGAATCGAGTTAAAAGGTATTGATTTTAAAGAAGATGGAA
ACATTCTTGGACACAAATTGGAATACAACTATATTTCACACAACGTATACATCATGGCAGACAAACAAAA
GAATGGAATCAAAGTTGTAAGTTTAAACATGATTTTACTAACTAACTAATCTGATTTAAATTTTCAGAAC
TTCAAAATTAGACACAACATTGAAGATGGAAGCGTTCAACTAGCAGACCATTATCAACAAAATACTCCAA
TTGGCGATGGCCCTGTCCTTTTACCAGACAACCATTACCTGTCCACACAATCTGCCCTTTCGAAAGATCC
CAACGAAAAGAGAGACCACATGGTCCTTCTTGAGTTTGTAACAGCTGCTGGGATTACACATGGCATGGAT
GAACTATACAAATAGCATTCGTAGAATTCCAACTGAGCGCCGGTCGCTACCATTACCAACTTGTCTGGTG
TCAAAAATAATAGGGGCCGCTGTCATCAGAGTAAGTTTAAACTGAGTTCTACTAACTAACGAGTAATATT
TAAATTTTCAGCATCTCGCGCCCGTGCCTCTGACTTCTAAGTCCAATTACTCTTCAACATCCCTACATGC
TCTTTCTCCCTGTGCTCCCACCCCCTATTTTTGTTATTATCAAAAAACTTCTCTTAATTTCTTTGTTTTT
TAGCTTCTTTTAAGTCACCTCTAACAATGAAATTGTGTAGATTCAAAAATAGAATTAATTCGTAATAAAA
AGTCGAAAAAAATTGTGCTCCCTCCCCCCATTAATAATAATTCTATCCCAAAATCTACACAATGTTCTGT
GTACACTTCTTATGTTTTTTACTTCTGATAAATTTTTTTGAAACATCATAGAAAAAACCGCACACAAAAT
ACCTTATCATATGTTACGTTTCAGTTTATGACCGCAATTTTTATTTCTTCGCACGTCTGGGCCTCTCATG
ACGTCAAATCATGCTCATCGTGAAAAAGTTTTGGAGTATTTTTGGAATTTTTCAATCAAGTGAAAGTTTA
TGAAATTAATTTTCCTGCTTTTGCTTTTTGGGGTTTCCCCTATTGTTTGTCAAGATTTCGAGGACGGCGT
TTTTCTTGCTAAAATCACAAGTATTGATGAGCACGATGCAAGAAAGATCGGAAGAAGGTTTGGGTTTGAG
GCTCAGTGGAAGGTGAGTAGAAGTTGATAATTTGAAAGTGGAGTAGTGTCTATGGGGTTTTTGCCTTAAA
TGACAGAATACATTCCCAATATACCAAACATAACTGTTTCCTACTAGTCGGCCGTACGGGCCCTTTCGTC
TCGCGCGTTTCGGTGATGACGGTGAAAACCTCTGACACATGCAGCTCCCGGAGACGGTCACAGCTTGTCT
GTAAGCGGATGCCGGGAGCAGACAAGCCCGTCAGGGCGCGTCAGCGGGTGTTGGCGGGTGTCGGGGCTGG
CTTAACTATGCGGCATCAGAGCAGATTGTACTGAGAGTGCACCATATGCGGTGTGAAATACCGCACAGAT
GCGTAAGGAGAAAATACCGCATCAGGCGGCCTTAAGGGCCTCGTGATACGCCTATTTTTATAGGTTAATG
TCATGATAATAATGGTTTCTTAGACGTCAGGTGGCACTTTTCGGGGAAATGTGCGCGGAACCCCTATTTG
TTTATTTTTCTAAATACATTCAAATATGTATCCGCTCATGAGACAATAACCCTGATAAATGCTTCAATAA
TATTGAAAAAGGAAGAGTATGAGTATTCAACATTTCCGTGTCGCCCTTATTCCCTTTTTTGCGGCATTTT
GCCTTCCTGTTTTTGCTCACCCAGAAACGCTGGTGAAAGTAAAAGATGCTGAAGATCAGTTGGGTGCACG
AGTGGGTTACATCGAACTGGATCTCAACAGCGGTAAGATCCTTGAGAGTTTTCGCCCCGAAGAACGTTTT
CCAATGATGAGCACTTTTAAAGTTCTGCTATGTGGCGCGGTATTATCCCGTATTGACGCCGGGCAAGAGC
AACTCGGTCGCCGCATACACTATTCTCAGAATGACTTGGTTGAGTACTCACCAGTCACAGAAAAGCATCT
TACGGATGGCATGACAGTAAGAGAATTATGCAGTGCTGCCATAACCATGAGTGATAACACTGCGGCCAAC
TTACTTCTGACAACGATCGGAGGACCGAAGGAGCTAACCGCTTTTTTGCACAACATGGGGGATCATGTAA
CTCGCCTTGATCGTTGGGAACCGGAGCTGAATGAAGCCATACCAAACGACGAGCGTGACACCACGATGCC
TGTAGCAATGGCAACAACGTTGCGCAAACTATTAACTGGCGAACTACTTACTCTAGCTTCCCGGCAACAA
TTAATAGACTGGATGGAGGCGGATAAAGTTGCAGGACCACTTCTGCGCTCGGCCCTTCCGGCTGGCTGGT
TTATTGCTGATAAATCTGGAGCCGGTGAGCGTGGGTCTCGCGGTATCATTGCAGCACTGGGGCCAGATGG
TAAGCCCTCCCGTATCGTAGTTATCTACACGACGGGGAGTCAGGCAACTATGGATGAACGAAATAGACAG
ATCGCTGAGATAGGTGCCTCACTGATTAAGCATTGGTAACTGTCAGACCAAGTTTACTCATATATACTTT
AGATTGATTTAAAACTTCATTTTTAATTTAAAAGGATCTAGGTGAAGATCCTTTTTGATAATCTCATGAC
CAAAATCCCTTAACGTGAGTTTTCGTTCCACTGAGCGTCAGACCCCGTAGAAAAGATCAAAGGATCTTCT
TGAGATCCTTTTTTTCTGCGCGTAATCTGCTGCTTGCAAACAAAAAAACCACCGCTACCAGCGGTGGTTT
GTTTGCCGGATCAAGAGCTACCAACTCTTTTTCCGAAGGTAACTGGCTTCAGCAGAGCGCAGATACCAAA
TACTGTCCTTCTAGTGTAGCCGTAGTTAGGCCACCACTTCAAGAACTCTGTAGCACCGCCTACATACCTC
GCTCTGCTAATCCTGTTACCAGTGGCTGCTGCCAGTGGCGATAAGTCGTGTCTTACCGGGTTGGACTCAA
GACGATAGTTACCGGATAAGGCGCAGCGGTCGGGCTGAACGGGGGGTTCGTGCACACAGCCCAGCTTGGA
GCGAACGACCTACACCGAACTGAGATACCTACAGCGTGAGCATTGAGAAAGCGCCACGCTTCCCGAAGGG
AGAAAGGCGGACAGGTATCCGGTAAGCGGCAGGGTCGGAACAGGAGAGCGCACGAGGGAGCTTCCAGGGG
GAAACGCCTGGTATCTTTATAGTCCTGTCGGGTTTCGCCACCTCTGACTTGAGCGTCGATTTTTGTGATG
CTCGTCAGGGGGGCGGAGCCTATGGAAAAACGCCAGCAACGCGGCCTTTTTACGGTTCCTGGCCTTTTGC
TGGCCTTTTGCTCACATGTTCTTTCCTGCGTTATCCCCTGATTCTGTGGATAACCGTATTACCGCCTTTG
AGTGAGCTGATACCGCTCGCCGCAGCCGAACGACCGAGCGCAGCGAGTCAGTGAGCGAGGAAGCGGAAGA
GCGCCCAATACGCAAACCGCCTCTCCCCGCGCGTTGGCCGATTCATTAATGCAGCTGGCACGACAGGTTT
CCCGACTGGAAAGCGGGCAGTGAGCGCAACGCAATTAATGTGAGTTAGCTCACTCATTAGGCACCCCAGG
CTTTACACTTTATGCTTCCGGCTCGTATGTTGTGTGGAATTGTGAGCGGATAACAATTTCACACAGGAAA
CAGCTATGACCATGATTACGCCAAGCTGTAAGTTTAAACATGATCTTACTAACTAACTATTCTCATTTAA
ATTTTCAGAGCTTAAAAATGGCTGAAATCACTCACAACGATGGATACGCTAACAACTTGGAAATGAAAT
Features (pLannotate 1.2.2; 12 found; start..end, strand, type, name):
   2397..2413    -  misc_feature   MCS (fragment): pUC18/19 multiple cloning site
   2509..3372    +  CDS            EGFP: EGFP is a basic (constitutively fluorescent) green fluorescent protein published in 1996, derived from Aequorea victoria. It is reported to be a rapidly-maturing weak dimer with moderate acid sensitivity.
   3990..4142    +  CDS            aex-5 (fragment): AEX5_CAEEL - Also known as kpc-3 From Caenorhabditis elegans.
   4270..4305    +  CDS            rop (fragment): Rop protein, which maintains plasmids at low copy number; rop
   4407..4506    +  misc_feature   bom (fragment): basis of mobility region from pBR322
   4604..4708    +  promoter       AmpR promoter: bla
   4709..5569    +  CDS            AmpR: β-lactamase; bla; confers resistance to ampicillin, carbenicillin, and related antibiotics
   5740..6328    +  rep_origin     ori: high-copy-number ColE1/pMB1/pBR322/pUC origin of replication
   6511..6603    +  CDS            lacI (fragment): lac repressor; lacI; The lac repressor binds to the lac operator to inhibit transcription in E. coli. This inhibition can be relieved by adding lactose or isopropyl-β-D-thiogalactopyranoside (IPTG).
   6616..6637    +  protein_bind   CAP binding site: CAP binding activates transcription in the presence of cAMP. E. coli catabolite activator protein
   6652..6682    +  promoter       lac promoter: promoter for the E. coli lac operon
   6690..6706    +  protein_bind   lac operator: The lac repressor binds to the lac operator to inhibit transcription in E. coli. This inhibition can be relieved by adding lactose or isopropyl-β-D-thiogalactopyranoside (IPTG). lac repressor encoded by lacI
