[The description below was written by a language model from this plasmid's Addgene catalogue record and pLannotate feature annotations shown in this document.]
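Description:
L3515 (Fire Lab miniprep designation pPD114.92) is a C. elegans expression vector from the 1997 Fire Lab vector kit, catalogued as an empty backbone of roughly 6.9 kb; the parent backbone is listed as unknown. In E. coli it is maintained through a high-copy ColE1/pUC-type origin and selected with ampicillin via the bla promoter and β-lactamase gene. The annotation also picks up pUC-derived remnants: a lac promoter/operator with CAP binding site, a lacI fragment, a piece of the pUC18/19 polylinker, and short rop and bom fragments. These appear to be leftover backbone sequence rather than functional parts of the worm cassette.

The payload is described by the module list recorded in the tag field. It begins with myo-3 elements (myo3-2341 and myo3Tsa), which by their names are upstream sequence and a start-region segment of the myo-3 gene, a C. elegans muscle myosin heavy chain gene. The feature table leaves the first ~2.4 kb unannotated, which is consistent with that promoter occupying this region, though the record does not say so explicitly. Downstream lies a GFP coding region carrying the F64L, S65T and N146I substitutions and interrupted by several synthetic introns (IVS modules), which are included in Fire vectors to improve expression in worms. pLannotate labels this region as EGFP, and its span is longer than an uninterrupted GFP reading frame, in keeping with the introns. The list ends with a "decoy" element, whose function is not explained in the record. A short fragment matched to aex-5 follows the GFP region, and its role is not stated. The construct is suited to driving GFP in myo-3-expressing cells, or as a starting point for restriction cloning of derivative reporters or fusions.
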