Addgene plasmid #1544: L3515
Purpose: (Empty Backbone)
Depositing lab: Andrew Fire. Depositing organization: Carnegie Institution for Science.
Backbone
  Vector backbone: Unknown
  Backbone size (bp): 6866
  Vector type: Worm Expression
Growth in bacteria
  Bacterial resistance: Ampicillin, 100 μg/mL
  Growth temperature: 37°C
  Growth strain: DH5alpha
  Copy number: Unknown
Gene/Insert
  Gene/Insert name: None
  Tag / fusion protein: myo3-2341, myo3Tsa, IVSA, gfpN, IVSR, gfpF64L, gfpS65T, IVSS, gfpN146I, IVST, gfpC, IVSL, decoy
  Cloning method: Restriction Enzyme
Terms and licenses: Academic/Nonprofit Terms; Industry Terms: Not Available to Industry
Depositor comments: See Fire Lab Vector Kit Documentation 1997. Fire Lab Miniprep Number pPD114.92, Ligation number L3515.
How to cite: L3515 was a gift from Andrew Fire (Addgene plasmid # 1544 ; http://n2t.net/addgene:1544 ; RRID:Addgene_1544)
