>Addgene plasmid #1544 | L3515 | addgene partial sequence | sequence record 16684 | 1544_m13reverse
GGNTCTTACTAACTAACTATTCTCATTTAAATTTTCAGAGCTTAAAAATGGCTGAAATCACTCACAACGA
TGGATACGCTAACAACTTGGAAATGAAATAAGCTTGGGCTGCAGGTCGGCTATAATAAGTTCTTGAATAA
AATAATTTTCCCGACAAAACATGAGTATTTCTTTCGAAAATAAAAGTGCAGGCTAATTAGAGATTATTCT
GTAATTAACTGCATAATTTGTCACGTGCCATAGTTTTACATTCCACTACGTCATAGTTCTTAAAATACTA
ATCTCCTGAAAATAGAAGTAGGTGAAGAAAGTTTAATTATCAGTTCTAAAATGACAATTGATCTTTGGAA
TATGTTCTGAAACTACCGATCATTGAACAGATGCTATTTGAATGATATAGAATTGTATATTTGCAATTTC
TGAAACGCGTTCTTAAAGGCACACAGATTAATTCAAAAGGGTCTGGCCGCAAAAAGGTTTATGGTGGCCG
ATTTTGAGTTTTGTGTGTGATTGCTTTTTCACAATCAGTGTTTTCAGGATTATGTGATGAACTAGATCTT
CAAGTTTCGTTACATTTCATATGTTTTCGGAACTCACGAAGTACATATTGGGTATTGTGCTCAAAAAATT
CAGCAATCAGCTTCGCTCCGCTGACTTTAGAACCCAAAAAAATAGTATGGCCAAACTGACTGTGTTACGA
TCATTTCAATTTTTCAATACATATTTAAGATTTCTAAGAGTAAGAAGGTCAAAAACTGTTCTGGAATACA
TATATATTTTTCAGGTTACAATTAGTCAAAAAGTGCACTGAAATATACGTTTTAATTTCACGAATAACCC
NAATTAGTTCAATGTATTTTTGGTCCACCCAACGTTAAAGTTTGGGCTTCCCACCNATTTATCATTTCCT
GATCCACCCACCATGNTTTTTTCNTTATCNGCCAGGTTAATTTTTTTATTTTTTATCCNGATGNTTGGGC
ATATTTTTNCAATTCCTTCCCCTAGCGGCCCNCTNCTTGNCCCTTCCNGGNGCCCNGGAATCTAATGCCT
CCNGGTGGCNAGAATTGGAAAGACCCATCCNCCCCTTTGNTTTTCNTNCCNAGANTNCCGGAANAAATGN
ATTAAAAACCNGAGAAAAAGNCCCCNGNGATTAGGGCCCACCNGGTGCTAACAAAACCCAAACCTGGGAC
CTGGGACNGGGGGGCCCCTTNNGGNNCNNAAAAGNATGNGGAGGGGGGCCAAACNCCCGGCCCAAANTTG
GAAACCCAAACCNNCACCCAAAGGGGGTGGANGCCCTNATTNAAAAAAATGGCCCANAAATNCCNTTNGG
AAAANNTTTTCCCCCCCNAAANTTCCCNCCCNTTCCNTTTTNACGGGNAAAACCCCGNGCCCCCNAAAAA
AAAAAGGNGGTCTCCCCCNNCCACN
